>Addgene plasmid #17191 | M35 Dpr yeast clone | addgene partial sequence | sequence record 22949 | Gal4-AD 5'-AATACCACTACAATGGAT-3'
CCCCACCAAACCCAAAAAAAGAGATCTCTCGAGGATCCGAATTCGCGGCCGCGTCGACGGAGTCTCTAAG
TGAACAGCTGGAAAGTAAAAGGATGCCATCCATCTCCACATATCCTTCTTGTAATGTCAATGAACTTCAA
AGCCAAAACAATTCACGAAATACTGTGAAGTCTGTGTGTCAGGGACTGGCAAGGGGCTCGGTAGCAATGA
CCTCAAATGTTCAAAAGGAAAATGTTACACCCAATGCACTGGCTAATCTCTCTAATACATCAAGTTCTGT
CTGTAATGTAACTCCTGGAGAAAGCATGCAGAACAGTCCACTTCTTCCACAAGAGATTAAAGTTGTGCCA
CCAGTGAAAAGAGTTTCCCCCCAAAACACACTCCTTTCTTATCATGCATCTTCGTCTTTTGATGAAAGAC
CACCATTGGACTTTAAGAGCGAGGGGTCATCATCTCAGAGTTTGGATGAAGGGCTTCTGGTCAACGCTCA
TTATATACCAGCCCAGCAACAGGGTGTTAAACTTCATAAGCATACCAAATACGTGAAGATCGTGAAAAGC
TCCACTTTAAAACATAGAGCGAATGTTCAATATGTGGCAGAAAATGGATCCCAGACGCTGAAAGAAAAGA
GCAAGGTTGTGGGAAAGAAGTGCAGGTTCCCAGATGACTTGGATACAAACAAAAAAGTGAAGAAATCCAC
TCTGCGGGTTAAAAAAACTGCTCACCCTCATTTCGAACCTGCAGTAGTTGGAAGAAATCCGGTTGCAGTC
AGATCTGGAAGCAAATCTCATGGACACTCAAAAGATGTGGTCTTGGCCAAACCTAAACATAAGAGGGGCG
ATTATCGAAGATGGAAGTCTTCAGCCGAGATTTCTTATGAAGAAG
