[The description below was written by a language model from this plasmid's Addgene catalogue record.]
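Description:
M35 Dpr yeast clone is a yeast two-hybrid prey plasmid built on the Clontech pGAD backbone (about 8 kb without insert), a yeast expression vector that fuses inserted coding sequence to the Gal4 transcriptional activation domain. It is propagated in E. coli under ampicillin selection and maintained in yeast through the LEU2 auxotrophic marker, which allows growth of leu2 host strains on leucine-deficient medium. The record does not state the yeast promoter, the origins of replication or the bacterial copy number, and no feature table is available to confirm the detailed layout of the vector.

The insert is a roughly 1.6 kb EcoRI fragment from Xenopus laevis Dapper (XDpr, also known as Dpr, Dact1 or Frodo; Entrez gene dact1-b). According to the depositor's notes it is a partial clone, comprising the C-terminal 1.2 kb of the Dpr coding region followed by 3' untranslated sequence, placed downstream of the backbone-encoded Gal4-AD so that the Dapper C-terminal portion is expressed as an N-terminally tagged activation-domain fusion. Because the fragment is flanked by EcoRI at both ends, it can in principle be excised as a single piece, although the record notes it is unknown whether the sites were preserved.

The plasmid is described as the Dpr clone in its original prey vector. In a two-hybrid assay, interaction between this fusion and a Gal4 DNA-binding-domain bait reconstitutes a transcriptional activator and drives reporter gene expression. The associated publication characterises Dapper as a Dishevelled-associated antagonist of beta-catenin and JNK signalling required for notochord formation, so the construct is suited to testing or mapping protein interactions of the Dapper C-terminus in yeast.
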