Addgene plasmid #17191: M35 Dpr yeast clone
Depositing lab: Randall Moon. Depositing organization: University of Washington. Publication: Dapper, a Dishevelled-associated antagonist of beta-catenin and JNK signaling, is required for notochord formation. Cheyette BN, Waxman JS, Miller JR, Takemaru K, Sheldahl LC, Khlebtsova N, Fox EP, Earnest T, Moon RT. Dev Cell. 2002 Apr. 2(4):449-61. 10.1016/S1534-5807(02)00140-5 PubMed 11970895.
Backbone
  Vector backbone: pGAD
  Backbone manufacturer: Clontech
  Backbone size w/o insert (bp): 8000
  Vector type: Yeast Expression
  Selectable markers: LEU2
Growth in bacteria
  Bacterial resistance: Ampicillin, 100 μg/mL
  Growth temperature: 37°C
  Growth strain: DH5alpha
  Copy number: Unknown
Gene/Insert
  Gene/Insert name: XDpr (alt names: Dapper; Dpr; Dact1)
  Species: X. laevis (frog)
  Insert size (bp): 1600
  Entrez Gene: dact1-b (a.k.a. dpr, dpr1, dact1, frodo, hdpr1, Dapper, thyex3, dapper1)
  Tag / fusion protein: Gal4-AD (N terminal on backbone)
  Cloning method: Restriction Enzyme; 5′ cloning site EcoRI (unknown if destroyed); 3′ cloning site EcoRI (unknown if destroyed)
  Sequencing primers: 5′ T7
Terms and licenses: Academic/Nonprofit Terms; Industry Terms: Not Available to Industry
Depositor comments: Description: Dpr yeast clone in original prey vector. 1.6kb EcoR1 fragment corresponds to C-terminal 1.2 kb of Xenopus Dpr and 3' UTR in pGAD vector. Reference: Cheyette, B. et al., 2002, Developmental Cell 2: 449-461.
How to cite: M35 Dpr yeast clone was a gift from Randall Moon (Addgene plasmid # 17191 ; http://n2t.net/addgene:17191 ; RRID:Addgene_17191)
